Addgene plasmid #211088: pNLF1-C_XPO1:1-1071
Purpose: Mammalian expression of full-length human XPO1. C-terminal NanoLuc luciferase tag.
Depositing lab: Cheryl Arrowsmith. Publication: A Target Class Ligandability Evaluation of WD40 Repeat-Containing Proteins. Ackloo S, Li F, Szewczyk M, Seitova A, Loppnau P, Zeng H, Xu J, Ahmad S, Arnautova YA, Baghaie AJ, Beldar S, Bolotokova A, Centrella PA, Chau I, Clark MA, Cuozzo JW, Dehghani-Tafti S, Disch JS, Dong A, Dumas A, Feng JA, Ghiabi P, Gibson E, Gilmer J, Goldman B, Green SR, Guie MA, Guilinger JP, Harms N, Herasymenko O, Houliston S, Hutchinson A, Kearnes S, Keefe AD, Kimani SW, Kramer T, Kutera M, Kwak HA, Lento C, Li Y, Liu J, Loup J, Machado RAC, Mulhern CJ, Perveen S, Righetto GL, Riley P, Shrestha S, Sigel EA, Silva M, Sintchak MD, Slakman BL, Taylor RD, Thompson J, Torng W, Underkoffler C, von Rechenberg M, Walsh RT, Watson I, Wilson DJ, Wolf E, Yadav M, Yazdi AK, Zhang J, Zhang Y, Santhakumar V, Edwards AM, Barsyte-Lovejoy D, Schapira M, Brown PJ, Halabelian L, Arrowsmith CH. J Med Chem. 2025 Jan 23;68(2):1092-1112. doi: 10.1021/acs.jmedchem.4c02010. Epub 2024 Nov 4. PubMed 39495097.
Backbone
  Vector backbone: pNLF1-C
  Backbone manufacturer: Promega
  Vector type: Mammalian Expression
  Selectable markers: Hygromycin
Growth in bacteria
  Bacterial resistance: Ampicillin, 100 μg/mL
  Growth temperature: 37°C
  Growth strain: DH5alpha
  Copy number: High Copy
Gene/Insert
  Gene/Insert name: XPO1:M1-D1071
  Species: H. sapiens (human)
  Insert size (bp): 3213
  Mutation: wild type
  Entrez Gene: XPO1 (a.k.a. CRM-1, CRM1, emb, exp1)
  Promoter: CMV
  Tag / fusion protein: NanoLuc luciferase (C terminal on insert)
  Cloning method: Ligation Independent Cloning
  Sequencing primers: 5′ ttacagctcttaaggctagag; 3′ agccggctgtctgtcgccag
Resource information
  A portion of this plasmid was derived from a plasmid made by: Mammalian Gene Collection (BC032847)
Terms and licenses: Academic/Nonprofit Terms; Industry Terms: Not Available to Industry
Depositor comments: 5' Cloning Site: EcoR1 (not destroyed), 3' Cloning Site: Xba1 (not destroyed). C terminal tag: srfgpnscrralgssgvftledfvgdwrqtagynldqvleqggvsslfqnlgvsvtpiqrivlsgenglkidihviipyeglsgdqmgqiekifkvvypvddhhfkvilhygtlvidgvtpnmidyfgrpyegiavfdgkkitvtgtlwngnkiiderlinpdgsllfrvtingvtgwrlcerila.
How to cite: pNLF1-C_XPO1:1-1071 was a gift from Cheryl Arrowsmith (Addgene plasmid # 211088 ; http://n2t.net/addgene:211088 ; RRID:Addgene_211088)
