[The description below was written by a language model from this plasmid's Addgene catalogue record and pLannotate feature annotations shown in this document.]
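Description:
pNLF1-C_XPO1:1-1071 is a mammalian expression plasmid of about 9.2 kb built on the Promega pNLF1-C backbone, which is designed to fuse NanoLuc luciferase to the C-terminus of a protein of interest. It is propagated in E. coli as a high-copy plasmid through a ColE1/pUC-type origin with ampicillin selection from the β-lactamase gene. A ColE1-derived cer site is also annotated, which helps keep the plasmid monomeric. For selection in mammalian cells, an SV40 enhancer/early promoter drives the hygromycin phosphotransferase gene (hph), followed by a synthetic polyadenylation signal.

The payload is the full-length, wild-type human XPO1 coding sequence (also called CRM1 or exportin-1; residues M1 to D1071, 3213 bp), derived from a Mammalian Gene Collection clone and inserted by ligation-independent cloning between EcoRI and XbaI sites that remain intact. Expression is driven by the CMV immediate-early enhancer and promoter, with a chimeric β-globin/immunoglobulin intron upstream of the coding region to improve transcript processing. A T7 promoter just before the insert also allows in vitro transcription. XPO1 continues through a short linker into the human codon-optimised NanoLuc coding sequence, and an SV40 polyadenylation signal lies downstream. Several small annotated fragments (SET1, T7 terminator, large T antigen, M13 ori, bom, tnpA) are probably partial sequence matches or backbone remnants rather than functional elements.

The plasmid produces XPO1-NanoLuc in transfected mammalian cells. The record states no specific assay, but such fusions are generally used for luminescence-based readouts, including bioluminescence resonance energy transfer assays of protein interactions or ligand engagement. The associated publication concerns evaluating the ligandability of a protein target class.
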