Features (pLannotate 1.2.2; 20 found; start..end, strand, type, name):
    140..517     +  enhancer       CMV enhancer: human cytomegalovirus immediate early enhancer
    519..718     +  promoter       CMV promoter: human cytomegalovirus (CMV) immediate early promoter
    857..989     +  intron         chimeric intron: chimera between introns from human β-globin and immunoglobulin heavy chain genes
   1033..1051    +  promoter       T7 promoter: promoter for bacteriophage T7 RNA polymerase
   1085..4297    +  CDS            XPO1: XPO1_HUMAN - Also known as CRM1. Experimental evidence at protein level: Swiss-Prot protein existence level 1. (Microbial infection) Mediates the export of unspliced or incompletely spliced RNAs out of the nucleus from different viruses including HIV-1, HTLV-1 and influenza A. Interacts with, and mediates the nuclear export of HIV-1 Rev and HTLV-1 Rex proteins. Involved in HTLV-1 Rex multimerization. From Homo sapiens (Human).
   4346..4858    +  CDS            Nluc: NanoLuc® luciferase human codon-optimized
   4891..4940    +  CDS            SET1 (fragment): solubility-enhancement tag derived from T7 phage gene 10B
   4948..4967    +  terminator     T7 terminator (fragment): transcription terminator for bacteriophage T7 RNA polymerase
   4989..5110    -  polyA_signal   SV40 poly(A) signal: SV40 polyadenylation signal
   5133..5201    -  CDS            large T antigen (fragment): large T antigen from SV40 (simian virus 40)
   5206..5238    +  rep_origin     M13 ori (fragment): M13 bacteriophage origin of replication; arrow indicates direction of (+) strand synthesis
   5239..5290    -  misc_feature   bom (fragment): basis of mobility region from pBR322
   5355..5712    +  promoter       SV40 promoter: SV40 enhancer and early promoter
   5743..6765    +  CDS            hph: KHYB_ECOLX - Experimental evidence at protein level: Swiss-Prot protein existence level 1. The aminoglycoside phosphotransferases achieve inactivation of their antibiotic substrates by phosphorylation. Only phosphorylates hygromycin and closely related compounds such as demethyl analogs and destomycin. From Escherichia coli.
   6804..6852    +  polyA_signal   poly(A) signal: synthetic polyadenylation signal
   6873..6965    -  CDS            tnpA (fragment): TN5P_ECOLX - Also known as tnp. Experimental evidence at protein level: Swiss-Prot protein existence level 1. Mediates transposition of transposon Tn5 by a 'cut and paste' mechanism. First, the monomeric transposase binds the 19 bp inverted DNA repeats flanking the transposon. Then, dimerization of the DNA- bound transposase creates a synaptic DNA complex. After nicking of the first DNA strand, excision of the transposon proceeds through a series of intermediates. The transposase then mediates the insertion of the transposon at a new site by strand transfer. The activity of the wild- type tran
   7008..7112    +  promoter       AmpR promoter: bla
   7113..7973    +  CDS            AmpR: β-lactamase; bla; confers resistance to ampicillin, carbenicillin, and related antibiotics
   8131..8719    -  rep_origin     ori: high-copy-number ColE1/pMB1/pBR322/pUC origin of replication
   8835..9118    +  misc_feature   cer region: ColE1-derived recombination site that helps to maintain plasmids as monomers
>Addgene plasmid #211088 | pNLF1-C_XPO1:1-1071 | addgene full sequence | sequence record 425966 | Addgene NGS Result
TCAATATTGGCCATTAGCCATATTATTCATTGGTTATATAGCATAAATCAATATTGGCTATTGGCCATTG
CATACGTTGTATCTATATCATAATATGTACATTTATATTGGCTCATGTCCAATATGACCGCCATGTTGGC
ATTGATTATTGACTAGTTATTAATAGTAATCAATTACGGGGTCATTAGTTCATAGCCCATATATGGAGTT
CCGCGTTACATAACTTACGGTAAATGGCCCGCCTGGCTGACCGCCCAACGACCCCCGCCCATTGACGTCA
ATAATGACGTATGTTCCCATAGTAACGCCAATAGGGACTTTCCATTGACGTCAATGGGTGGAGTATTTAC
GGTAAACTGCCCACTTGGCAGTACATCAAGTGTATCATATGCCAAGTCCGCCCCCTATTGACGTCAATGA
CGGTAAATGGCCCGCCTGGCATTATGCCCAGTACATGACCTTACGGGACTTTCCTACTTGGCAGTACATC
TACGTATTAGTCATCGCTATTACCATGGTGATGCGGTTTTGGCAGTACACCAATGGGCGTGGATAGCGGT
TTGACTCACGGGGATTTCCAAGTCTCCACCCCATTGACGTCAATGGGAGTTTGTTTTGGCACCAAAATCA
ACGGGACTTTCCAAAATGTCGTAATAACCCCGCCCCGTTGACGCAAATGGGCGGTAGGCGTGTACGGTGG
GAGGTCTATATAAGCAGAGCTGGTTTAGTGAACCGTCAGATCACTAGAAGCTTTATTGCGGTAGTTTATC
ACAGTTAAATTGCTAACGCAGTCAGTGCTTCTGACACAACAGTCTCGAACTTAAGCTGCAGAAGTTGGTC
GTGAGGCACTGGGCAGGTAAGTATCAAGGTTACAAGACAGGTTTAAGGAGACCAATAGAAACTGGGCTTG
TCGAGACAGAGAAGACTCTTGCGTTTCTGATAGGCACCTATTGGTCTTACTGACATCCACTTTGCCTTTC
TCTCCACAGGTGTCCACTCCCAGTTCAATTACAGCTCTTAAGGCTAGAGTATTAATACGACTCACTATAG
GGCTAGCAAAGCGATCGCTTCCGAATTCGCCACCATGCCAGCAATTATGACAATGTTAGCAGACCATGCA
GCTCGTCAGCTGCTTGATTTCAGCCAAAAACTGGATATCAACTTATTAGATAATGTGGTGAATTGCTTAT
ACCATGGAGAAGGAGCCCAGCAAAGAATGGCTCAAGAAGTACTGACACATTTAAAGGAGCATCCTGATGC
TTGGACAAGAGTCGACACAATTTTGGAATTTTCTCAGAATATGAATACGAAATACTATGGACTACAAATT
TTGGAAAATGTGATAAAAACAAGGTGGAAGATTCTTCCAAGGAACCAGTGCGAAGGAATAAAAAAATACG
TTGTTGGCCTCATTATCAAGACGTCATCTGACCCAACTTGTGTAGAGAAAGAAAAGGTGTATATCGGAAA
ATTAAATATGATCCTTGTTCAGATACTGAAACAAGAATGGCCCAAACATTGGCCAACTTTTATCAGTGAT
ATTGTTGGAGCAAGTAGGACCAGCGAAAGTCTCTGTCAAAATAATATGGTGATTCTTAAACTCTTGAGTG
AAGAAGTATTTGATTTCTCTAGTGGACAGATAACCCAAGTCAAATCTAAGCATTTAAAAGACAGCATGTG
CAATGAATTCTCACAGATATTTCAACTGTGTCAGTTTGTAATGGAAAATTCTCAAAATGCTCCACTTGTA
CATGCAACCTTGGAAACATTGCTCAGATTTCTGAACTGGATTCCCCTGGGATATATTTTTGAGACCAAAT
TAATCAGCACATTGATTTATAAGTTCCTGAATGTTCCAATGTTTCGAAATGTCTCTCTGAAGTGCCTCAC
TGAGATTGCTGGTGTGAGTGTAAGCCAATATGAAGAACAATTTGTAACACTATTTACTCTGACAATGATG
CAACTAAAGCAGATGCTTCCTTTAAATACCAATATTCGACTTGCGTACTCAAATGGAAAAGATGATGAAC
AGAACTTCATTCAAAATCTCAGTTTGTTTCTCTGCACCTTTCTTAAGGAACATGATCAACTTATAGAAAA
AAGATTAAATCTCAGGGAAACTCTTATGGAGGCCCTTCATTATATGTTGTTGGTATCTGAAGTAGAAGAA
ACTGAAATCTTTAAAATTTGTCTTGAATACTGGAATCATTTGGCTGCTGAACTCTATAGAGAGAGTCCAT
TCTCTACATCTGCCTCTCCGTTGCTTTCTGGAAGTCAACATTTTGATGTTCCTCCCAGGAGACAGCTATA
TTTGCCCATGTTATTCAAGGTCCGTTTATTAATGGTTAGTCGAATGGCTAAACCAGAGGAAGTATTGGTT
GTAGAGAATGATCAAGGAGAAGTTGTGAGAGAATTCATGAAGGATACAGATTCCATAAATTTGTATAAGA
ATATGAGGGAAACATTGGTTTATCTTACTCATCTGGATTATGTAGATACAGAAAGAATAATGACAGAGAA
GCTTCACAATCAAGTGAATGGTACAGAGTGGTCATGGAAAAATTTGAATACATTGTGTTGGGCAATAGGC
TCCATTAGTGGAGCAATGCATGAAGAGGACGAAAAACGATTTCTTGTTACTGTTATAAAGGATCTATTAG
GATTATGTGAACAGAAAAGAGGCAAAGATAATAAAGCTATTATTGCATCAAATATCATGTACATAGTAGG
TCAATACCCACGTTTTTTGAGAGCTCACTGGAAATTTCTGAAGACTGTAGTTAACAAGCTGTTCGAATTC
ATGCATGAGACCCATGATGGAGTCCAGGATATGGCTTGTGATACTTTCATTAAAATAGCCCAAAAATGCC
GCAGGCATTTCGTTCAGGTTCAGGTTGGAGAAGTGATGCCATTTATTGATGAAATTTTGAACAACATTAA
CACTATTATTTGTGATCTTCAGCCTCAACAGGTTCATACGTTTTATGAAGCTGTGGGGTACATGATTGGT
GCACAAACAGATCAAACAGTACAAGAACACTTGATAGAAAAGTACATGTTACTCCCTAATCAAGTGTGGG
ATAGTATAATCCAGCAGGCAACCAAAAATGTGGATATACTGAAAGATCCTGAAACAGTCAAGCAGCTTGG
TAGCATTTTGAAAACAAATGTGAGAGCCTGCAAAGCTGTTGGACACCCCTTTGTAATTCAGCTTGGAAGA
ATTTATTTAGATATGCTTAATGTATACAAGTGCCTCAGTGAAAATATTTCTGCAGCTATCCAAGCTAATG
GTGAAATGGTTACAAAGCAACCATTGATTAGAAGTATGCGAACTGTAAAAAGGGAAACTTTAAAGTTAAT
ATCTGGTTGGGTGAGCCGATCCAATGATCCACAGATGGTCGCTGAAAATTTTGTTCCCCCTCTGTTGGAT
GCAGTTCTCATTGATTATCAGAGAAATGTCCCAGCTGCTAGAGAACCAGAAGTGCTTAGTACTATGGCCA
TAATTGTCAACAAGTTAGGGGGACATATAACAGCTGAAATACCTCAAATATTTGATGCTGTTTTTGAATG
CACATTGAATATGATAAATAAGGACTTTGAAGAATATCCTGAACATAGAACGAACTTTTTCTTACTACTT
CAGGCTGTCAATTCTCATTGTTTCCCAGCATTCCTTGCTATTCCACCTACACAGTTTAAACTTGTTTTGG
ATTCCATCATTTGGGCTTTCAAACATACTATGAGGAATGTCGCAGATACGGGCTTACAGATACTTTTTAC
ACTCTTACAAAATGTTGCACAAGAAGAAGCTGCAGCTCAGAGTTTTTATCAAACTTATTTTTGTGATATT
CTCCAGCATATCTTTTCTGTTGTGACAGACACTTCACATACTGCTGGTTTAACAATGCATGCATCAATTC
TTGCATATATGTTTAATTTGGTTGAAGAAGGAAAAATAAGTACATCATTAAATCCTGGAAATCCAGTTAA
CAACCAAATCTTTCTTCAGGAATATGTGGCTAATCTCCTTAAGTCGGCCTTCCCTCACCTACAAGATGCT
CAAGTAAAGCTCTTTGTGACAGGGCTTTTCAGCTTAAATCAAGATATTCCTGCTTTCAAGGAACATTTAA
GAGATTTCCTAGTTCAAATAAAGGAATTTGCAGGTGAAGACACTTCTGATTTGTTTTTGGAAGAGAGAGA
AATAGCCCTACGGCAGGCTGATGAAGAGAAACATAAACGTCAAATGTCTGTCCCTGGCATCTTTAATCCA
CATGAGATTCCAGAAGAAATGTGTGATTCTAGATTTGGGCCCAATTCCTGCAGGCGAGCTCTCGGCTCGA
GCGGCGTCTTCACACTCGAAGATTTCGTTGGGGACTGGCGACAGACAGCCGGCTACAACCTGGACCAAGT
CCTTGAACAGGGAGGTGTGTCCAGTTTGTTTCAGAATCTCGGGGTGTCCGTAACTCCGATCCAAAGGATT
GTCCTGAGCGGTGAAAATGGGCTGAAGATCGACATCCATGTCATCATCCCGTATGAAGGTCTGAGCGGCG
ACCAAATGGGCCAGATCGAAAAAATTTTTAAGGTGGTGTACCCTGTGGATGATCATCACTTTAAGGTGAT
CCTGCACTATGGCACACTGGTAATCGACGGGGTTACGCCGAACATGATCGACTATTTCGGACGGCCGTAT
GAAGGCATCGCCGTGTTCGACGGCAAAAAGATCACTGTAACAGGGACCCTGTGGAACGGCAACAAAATTA
TCGACGAGCGCCTGATCAACCCCGACGGCTCCCTGCTGTTCCGAGTAACCATCAACGGAGTGACCGGCTG
GCGGCTGTGCGAACGCATTCTGGCGTAAGGCCGCGACTCTAGGGCATGCAAGCTGATCCGGCTGCTAACA
AAGCCCGAAAGGAAGCTGAGTTGGCTGCTGCCACCGCTGAGCAATAACTAGCATAACCCCTTGGGGCGGC
CGCTTCGAGCAGACATGATAAGATACATTGATGAGTTTGGACAAACCACAACTAGAATGCAGTGAAAAAA
ATGCTTTATTTGTGAAATTTGTGATGCTATTGCTTTATTTGTAACCATTATAAGCTGCAATAAACAAGTT
AACAACAACAATTGCATTCATTTTATGTTTCAGGTTCAGGGGGAGATGTGGGAGGTTTTTTTAAGCAAGT
AAAACCTCTACAAATGTGGTAAAATCGAATTTTAACAAAATATTAACGCTTACAATTTCCTGATGCGGTA
TTTTCTCCTTACGCATCTGTGCGGTATTTCACACCGCATACGCGGATCTGCGCAGCACCATGGCCTGAAA
TAACCTCTGAAAGAGGAACTTGGTTAGGTACCTTCTGAGGCGGAAAGAACCAGCTGTGGAATGTGTGTCA
GTTAGGGTGTGGAAAGTCCCCAGGCTCCCCAGCAGGCAGAAGTATGCAAAGCATGCATCTCAATTAGTCA
GCAACCAGGTGTGGAAAGTCCCCAGGCTCCCCAGCAGGCAGAAGTATGCAAAGCATGCATCTCAATTAGT
CAGCAACCATAGTCCCGCCCCTAACTCCGCCCATCCCGCCCCTAACTCCGCCCAGTTCCGCCCATTCTCC
GCCCCATGGCTGACTAATTTTTTTTATTTATGCAGAGGCCGAGGCCGCCTCGGCCTCTGAGCTATTCCAG
AAGTAGTGAGGAGGCTTTTTTGGAGGCCTAGGCTTTTGCAAAAAGCTCGATTCTTCTGACACTAGCGCCA
CCATGAAGAAGCCCGAACTCACCGCTACCAGCGTTGAAAAATTTCTCATCGAGAAGTTCGACAGTGTGAG
CGACCTGATGCAGTTGTCGGAGGGCGAAGAGAGCCGAGCCTTCAGCTTCGATGTCGGCGGACGCGGCTAT
GTACTGCGGGTGAATAGCTGCGCTGATGGCTTCTACAAAGACCGCTACGTGTACCGCCACTTCGCCAGCG
CTGCACTACCCATCCCCGAAGTGTTGGACATCGGCGAGTTCAGCGAGAGCCTGACATACTGCATCAGTAG
ACGCGCCCAAGGCGTTACTCTCCAAGACCTCCCCGAAACAGAGCTGCCTGCTGTGTTACAGCCTGTCGCC
GAAGCTATGGATGCTATTGCCGCCGCCGACCTCAGTCAAACCAGCGGCTTCGGCCCATTCGGGCCCCAAG
GCATCGGCCAGTACACAACCTGGCGGGATTTCATTTGCGCCATTGCTGATCCCCATGTCTACCACTGGCA
GACCGTGATGGACGACACCGTGTCCGCCAGCGTAGCTCAAGCCCTGGACGAACTGATGCTGTGGGCCGAA
GACTGTCCCGAGGTGCGCCACCTCGTCCATGCCGACTTCGGCAGCAACAACGTCCTGACCGACAACGGCC
GCATCACCGCCGTAATCGACTGGTCCGAAGCTATGTTCGGGGACAGTCAGTACGAGGTGGCCAACATCTT
CTTCTGGCGGCCCTGGCTGGCTTGCATGGAGCAGCAGACTCGCTACTTCGAGCGCCGGCATCCCGAGCTG
GCCGGCAGCCCTCGTCTGCGAGCCTACATGCTGCGCATCGGCCTGGATCAGCTCTACCAGAGCCTCGTGG
ACGGCAACTTCGACGATGCTGCCTGGGCTCAAGGCCGCTGCGATGCCATCGTCCGCAGCGGGGCCGGCAC
CGTCGGTCGCACACAAATCGCTCGCCGGAGCGCAGCCGTATGGACCGACGGCTGCGTCGAGGTGCTGGCC
GACAGCGGCAACCGCCGGCCCAGTACACGACCGCGCGCTAAGGAGGTAGGTCGAGTTTAGACTCTAGCCA
TCACGATGGCCGCAATAAAATATCTTTATTTTCATTACATCTGTGTGTTGGTTTTTTGTGTGAATCGATA
GCGATAAGGATCCTCTTTGCGCTTGCGTTTTCCCTTGTCCAGATAGCCCAGTAGCTGACATTCATCCGGG
GTCAGCACCGTTTCTGCGGACTGGCTTTCTACGTAATGGTTTCTTAGACGTCAGGTGGCACTTTTCGGGG
AAATGTGCGCGGAACCCCTATTTGTTTATTTTTCTAAATACATTCAAATATGTATCCGCTCATGAGACAA
TAACCCTGATAAATGCTTCAATAATATTGAAAAAGGAAGAGTATGAGTATTCAACATTTCCGTGTCGCCC
TTATTCCCTTTTTTGCGGCATTTTGCCTTCCTGTTTTTGCTCACCCAGAAACGCTGGTGAAAGTAAAAGA
TGCTGAAGATCAGTTGGGTGCACGAGTGGGTTACATCGAACTGGATCTCAACAGCGGTAAGATCCTTGAG
AGTTTTCGCCCCGAAGAACGTTTTCCAATGATGAGCACTTTCAAAGTTCTGCTATGTGGCGCGGTATTAT
CCCGTATTGACGCCGGGCAAGAGCAACTCGGTCGCCGCATACACTATTCTCAGAATGACTTGGTTGAGTA
CTCACCAGTCACAGAAAAGCATCTTACGGATGGCATGACAGTAAGAGAATTATGCAGTGCTGCCATAACC
ATGAGTGATAACACTGCGGCCAACTTACTTCTGACAACTATCGGAGGACCGAAGGAGCTAACCGCTTTTT
TGCACAACATGGGGGATCATGTAACTCGCCTTGATCGTTGGGAACCGGAGCTGAATGAAGCCATACCAAA
CGACGAGCGTGACACCACGATGCCTGTAGCAATGGCAACAACGTTGCGCAAACTATTAACTGGCGAACTA
CTTACTCTAGCTTCCCGGCAACAATTAATAGACTGGATGGAGGCGGATAAAGTTGCAGGACCACTTCTGC
GCTCGGCCCTTCCGGCTGGCTGGTTTATTGCTGATAAATCTGGAGCCGGTGAGCGTGGGTCTCGCGGTAT
CATTGCAGCACTGGGGCCAGATGGTAAGCCCTCCCGTATCGTAGTTATCTACACGACGGGGAGTCAGGCA
ACTATGGATGAACGAAATAGACAGATCGCTGAGATAGGTGCCTCACTGATTAAGCATTGGTAATTCGAAA
TGACCGACCAAGCGACGCCCAACCGGTATCAGCTCACTCAAAGGCGGTAATACGGTTATCCACAGAATCA
GGGGATAACGCAGGAAAGAACATGTGAGCAAAAGGCCAGCAAAAGGCCAGGAACCGTAAAAAGGCCGCGT
TGCTGGCGTTTTTCCATAGGCTCCGCCCCCCTGACGAGCATCACAAAAATCGACGCTCAAGTCAGAGGTG
GCGAAACCCGACAGGACTATAAAGATACCAGGCGTTTCCCCCTGGAAGCTCCCTCGTGCGCTCTCCTGTT
CCGACCCTGCCGCTTACCGGATACCTGTCCGCCTTTCTCCCTTCGGGAAGCGTGGCGCTTTCTCATAGCT
CACGCTGTAGGTATCTCAGTTCGGTGTAGGTCGTTCGCTCCAAGCTGGGCTGTGTGCACGAACCCCCCGT
TCAGCCCGACCGCTGCGCCTTATCCGGTAACTATCGTCTTGAGTCCAACCCGGTAAGACACGACTTATCG
CCACTGGCAGCAGCCACTGGTAACAGGATTAGCAGAGCGAGGTATGTAGGCGGTGCTACAGAGTTCTTGA
AGTGGTGGCCTAACTACGGCTACACTAGAAGGACAGTATTTGGTATCTGCGCTCTGCTGAAGCCAGTTAC
CTTCGGAAAAAGAGTTGGTAGCTCTTGATCCGGCAAACAAACCACCGCTGGTAGCGGTGGTTTTTTTGTT
TGCAAGCAGCAGATTACGCGCAGAAAAAAAGGATTTCAAGAAGATCCTTTGATCTTTTCTACGGGGTCTG
ACGCTCAGTGGAACGAAAACTCACGTTAAGGGATTTTGGTCATGAGATTATCAAAAAGGATCTTCACCTA
GATCCTTTTATAGTCCGGAAATACAGGAACGCACGCTGGATGGCCCTTCGCTGGGATGGTGAAACCATGA
AAAATGGCAGCTTCAGTGGATTAAGTGGGGGTAATGTGGCCTGTACCCTCTGGTTGCATAGGTATTCATA
CGGTTAAAATTTATCAGGCGCGATTGCGGCAGTTTTTCGGGTGGTTTGTTGCCATTTTTACCTGTCTGCT
GCCGTGATCGCGCTGAACGCGTTTTAGCGGTGCGTACAATTAAGGGATTATGGTAAATCCACTTACTGTC
TGCCCTCGTAGCCATCGAGATAAACCGCAGTACTCCGGCCACGATGCGTCCGGCGTAGAGGATCGAGATC
T
