>Addgene plasmid #211088 | pNLF1-C_XPO1:1-1071 | depositor partial sequence | sequence record 411656 | Insert sequence
ATGCCAGCAATTATGACAATGTTAGCAGACCATGCAGCTCGTCAGCTGCTTGATTTCAGCCAAAAACTGG
ATATCAACTTATTAGATAATGTGGTGAATTGCTTATACCATGGAGAAGGAGCCCAGCAAAGAATGGCTCA
AGAAGTACTGACACATTTAAAGGAGCATCCTGATGCTTGGACAAGAGTCGACACAATTTTGGAATTTTCT
CAGAATATGAATACGAAATACTATGGACTACAAATTTTGGAAAATGTGATAAAAACAAGGTGGAAGATTC
TTCCAAGGAACCAGTGCGAAGGAATAAAAAAATACGTTGTTGGCCTCATTATCAAGACGTCATCTGACCC
AACTTGTGTAGAGAAAGAAAAGGTGTATATCGGAAAATTAAATATGATCCTTGTTCAGATACTGAAACAA
GAATGGCCCAAACATTGGCCAACTTTTATCAGTGATATTGTTGGAGCAAGTAGGACCAGCGAAAGTCTCT
GTCAAAATAATATGGTGATTCTTAAACTCTTGAGTGAAGAAGTATTTGATTTCTCTAGTGGACAGATAAC
CCAAGTCAAATCTAAGCATTTAAAAGACAGCATGTGCAATGAATTCTCACAGATATTTCAACTGTGTCAG
TTTGTAATGGAAAATTCTCAAAATGCTCCACTTGTACATGCAACCTTGGAAACATTGCTCAGATTTCTGA
ACTGGATTCCCCTGGGATATATTTTTGAGACCAAATTAATCAGCACATTGATTTATAAGTTCCTGAATGT
TCCAATGTTTCGAAATGTCTCTCTGAAGTGCCTCACTGAGATTGCTGGTGTGAGTGTAAGCCAATATGAA
GAACAATTTGTAACACTATTTACTCTGACAATGATGCAACTAAAGCAGATGCTTCCTTTAAATACCAATA
TTCGACTTGCGTACTCAAATGGAAAAGATGATGAACAGAACTTCATTCAAAATCTCAGTTTGTTTCTCTG
CACCTTTCTTAAGGAACATGATCAACTTATAGAAAAAAGATTAAATCTCAGGGAAACTCTTATGGAGGCC
CTTCATTATATGTTGTTGGTATCTGAAGTAGAAGAAACTGAAATCTTTAAAATTTGTCTTGAATACTGGA
ATCATTTGGCTGCTGAACTCTATAGAGAGAGTCCATTCTCTACATCTGCCTCTCCGTTGCTTTCTGGAAG
TCAACATTTTGATGTTCCTCCCAGGAGACAGCTATATTTGCCCATGTTATTCAAGGTCCGTTTATTAATG
GTTAGTCGAATGGCTAAACCAGAGGAAGTATTGGTTGTAGAGAATGATCAAGGAGAAGTTGTGAGAGAAT
TCATGAAGGATACAGATTCCATAAATTTGTATAAGAATATGAGGGAAACATTGGTTTATCTTACTCATCT
GGATTATGTAGATACAGAAAGAATAATGACAGAGAAGCTTCACAATCAAGTGAATGGTACAGAGTGGTCA
TGGAAAAATTTGAATACATTGTGTTGGGCAATAGGCTCCATTAGTGGAGCAATGCATGAAGAGGACGAAA
AACGATTTCTTGTTACTGTTATAAAGGATCTATTAGGATTATGTGAACAGAAAAGAGGCAAAGATAATAA
AGCTATTATTGCATCAAATATCATGTACATAGTAGGTCAATACCCACGTTTTTTGAGAGCTCACTGGAAA
TTTCTGAAGACTGTAGTTAACAAGCTGTTCGAATTCATGCATGAGACCCATGATGGAGTCCAGGATATGG
CTTGTGATACTTTCATTAAAATAGCCCAAAAATGCCGCAGGCATTTCGTTCAGGTTCAGGTTGGAGAAGT
GATGCCATTTATTGATGAAATTTTGAACAACATTAACACTATTATTTGTGATCTTCAGCCTCAACAGGTT
CATACGTTTTATGAAGCTGTGGGGTACATGATTGGTGCACAAACAGATCAAACAGTACAAGAACACTTGA
TAGAAAAGTACATGTTACTCCCTAATCAAGTGTGGGATAGTATAATCCAGCAGGCAACCAAAAATGTGGA
TATACTGAAAGATCCTGAAACAGTCAAGCAGCTTGGTAGCATTTTGAAAACAAATGTGAGAGCCTGCAAA
GCTGTTGGACACCCCTTTGTAATTCAGCTTGGAAGAATTTATTTAGATATGCTTAATGTATACAAGTGCC
TCAGTGAAAATATTTCTGCAGCTATCCAAGCTAATGGTGAAATGGTTACAAAGCAACCATTGATTAGAAG
TATGCGAACTGTAAAAAGGGAAACTTTAAAGTTAATATCTGGTTGGGTGAGCCGATCCAATGATCCACAG
ATGGTCGCTGAAAATTTTGTTCCCCCTCTGTTGGATGCAGTTCTCATTGATTATCAGAGAAATGTCCCAG
CTGCTAGAGAACCAGAAGTGCTTAGTACTATGGCCATAATTGTCAACAAGTTAGGGGGACATATAACAGC
TGAAATACCTCAAATATTTGATGCTGTTTTTGAATGCACATTGAATATGATAAATAAGGACTTTGAAGAA
TATCCTGAACATAGAACGAACTTTTTCTTACTACTTCAGGCTGTCAATTCTCATTGTTTCCCAGCATTCC
TTGCTATTCCACCTACACAGTTTAAACTTGTTTTGGATTCCATCATTTGGGCTTTCAAACATACTATGAG
GAATGTCGCAGATACGGGCTTACAGATACTTTTTACACTCTTACAAAATGTTGCACAAGAAGAAGCTGCA
GCTCAGAGTTTTTATCAAACTTATTTTTGTGATATTCTCCAGCATATCTTTTCTGTTGTGACAGACACTT
CACATACTGCTGGTTTAACAATGCATGCATCAATTCTTGCATATATGTTTAATTTGGTTGAAGAAGGAAA
AATAAGTACATCATTAAATCCTGGAAATCCAGTTAACAACCAAATCTTTCTTCAGGAATATGTGGCTAAT
CTCCTTAAGTCGGCCTTCCCTCACCTACAAGATGCTCAAGTAAAGCTCTTTGTGACAGGGCTTTTCAGCT
TAAATCAAGATATTCCTGCTTTCAAGGAACATTTAAGAGATTTCCTAGTTCAAATAAAGGAATTTGCAGG
TGAAGACACTTCTGATTTGTTTTTGGAAGAGAGAGAAATAGCCCTACGGCAGGCTGATGAAGAGAAACAT
AAACGTCAAATGTCTGTCCCTGGCATCTTTAATCCACATGAGATTCCAGAAGAAATGTGTGAT
